Addgene plasmid #155364: pOPINO_NbH11-H4
Purpose: Expresses nanobody H11-H4, which binds to the receptor binding domain (RBD) of the spike protein of SARS-Cov-2
Depositing lab: Ray Owens. Depositing organization: Rosalind Franklin Institute. Publication: Neutralizing nanobodies bind SARS-CoV-2 spike RBD and block interaction with ACE2. Huo J, Le Bas A, Ruza RR, Duyvesteyn HME, Mikolajek H, Malinauskas T, Tan TK, Rijal P, Dumoux M, Ward PN, Ren J, Zhou D, Harrison PJ, Weckener M, Clare DK, Vogirala VK, Radecke J, Moynie L, Zhao Y, Gilbert-Jaramillo J, Knight ML, Tree JA, Buttigieg KR, Coombes N, Elmore MJ, Carroll MW, Carrique L, Shah PNM, James W, Townsend AR, Stuart DI, Owens RJ, Naismith JH. Nat Struct Mol Biol. 2020 Jul 13. pii: 10.1038/s41594-020-0469-6. doi: 10.1038/s41594-020-0469-6. PubMed 32661423.
Backbone
  Vector backbone: pOPINO
  Vector type: Bacterial Expression
Growth in bacteria
  Bacterial resistance: Ampicillin, 100 μg/mL
  Growth temperature: 37°C
  Growth strain: DH5alpha
  Growth instructions: Please use WK6 bacterial strain for expression: 37 C, with induction of protein expression by 1mM IPTG at OD ~ 1.2, and then grown overnight at 20 C
  Copy number: Unknown
Gene/Insert
  Gene/Insert name: H11-H4
  Species: Synthetic
  Promoter: T7
  Tag / fusion protein: His6 (C terminal on insert)
  Cloning method: Ligation Independent Cloning
  Sequencing primers: 5′ TAATACGACTCACTATAGGG; 3′ GTGGGTATTTGTGAGCCAG
Terms and licenses: Academic/Nonprofit Terms; Industry Terms
How to cite: pOPINO_NbH11-H4 was a gift from Ray Owens (Addgene plasmid # 155364 ; http://n2t.net/addgene:155364 ; RRID:Addgene_155364)
