[The description below was written by a language model from this plasmid's Addgene catalogue record and the feature table of its GenBank file.]
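Description:
pOPINO_NbH11-H4 is a 5,592 bp circular bacterial expression plasmid built on the pOPINO backbone. It is propagated in E. coli through a pBR322-type origin of replication and selected with an ampicillin resistance gene. The catalogue lists the copy number as unknown.

The payload is a synthetic coding sequence for nanobody H11-H4, a single-domain antibody that binds the receptor binding domain of the SARS-CoV-2 spike protein. It was inserted by ligation-independent cloning. Transcription is driven by a T7 promoter immediately followed by a lac operator, so expression depends on T7 RNA polymerase and can be induced with IPTG. A T7 terminator lies downstream.

The nanobody open reading frame is preceded by an OmpA leader. This bacterial signal peptide directs the product to the periplasm, an oxidising compartment that generally favours formation of the disulfide bonds found in nanobody domains. The open reading frame is followed directly by a Lys-His6 segment, which gives the C-terminal hexahistidine tag noted in the catalogue and is suitable for metal-affinity purification.

The feature table also annotates a chicken beta-actin promoter upstream of the T7 promoter and a loxP site downstream of the terminator. These appear to be backbone elements, and the record assigns them no role in this construct, which is listed only for bacterial expression.

The plasmid is used to produce recombinant, tagged H11-H4 in E. coli. The associated publication concerns neutralizing nanobodies that bind the spike RBD and block its interaction with ACE2.
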