LOCUS       pOPINO_H11_H4 5592 bp DNA circular 23-Jun-2020
SOURCE
  ORGANISM
COMMENT     This file was created by DNADynamo
COMMENT     www.bluetractorsoftware.co.uk
FEATURES             Location/Qualifiers
     Promoter        1446..1727
                     /label="Promoter chicken_beta_actin_promoter"
                     /note="Pr_cBA"
     Promoter        2150..2168
                     /label="Promoter T7_promoter"
                     /note="Pr_T7"
     Regulatory      2168..2195
                     /label="Regulatory lac_operator"
                     /note="lacO"
     Terminator      3100..3143
                     /label="Terminator T7_terminator"
                     /note="T7"
     Other           3869..3902
                     /label="Other loxP_site"
                     /note="loxP"
     Origin          complement(4055..4673)
                     /label="Origin pBR322_replication_origin"
                     /note="Ori_pBR322"
     Selection       complement(4670..5530)
                     /label="Selection ampicillin_resistance_gene_ORF"
                     /note="amp"
     CDS             2333..2394
                     /label="OmpA leader"
     misc_feature    2777..2797
                     /label="Lys-His6"
     CDS             2396..2776
                     /label="NbH11-H4"
ORIGIN
        1 tcctgcatct tttaatcaaa tcccaagatg tgtataaacg cgccggtatg tacaggaaga
       61 ggtttatact aaactgttac attgcaaacg tggtttcgtg tgccaagtgt gaaaaccgat
      121 gtttaatcaa ggctctgacg catttctaca accacgactc caagtgtgtg ggtgaagtca
      181 tgcatctttt aatcaaatcc caagatgtgt ataaaccacc aaactgccaa aaaatgaaaa
      241 ctgtcgacaa gctctgtccg tttgctggca actgcaaggg tctcaatcct atttgtaatt
      301 attgaataat aaaacaatta taaatgtcaa atttgttttt tattaacgat acaaaccaaa
      361 cgcaacaaga acatttgtag tattatctat aattgaaaac gcgtagttat aatcgctgag
      421 gtaatattta aaatcatttt caaatgattc acagttaatt tgcgacaata taattttatt
      481 ttcacataaa ctagacgcct tgtcgtcttc ttcttcgtat tccttctctt tttcattttt
      541 ctcttcataa aaattaacat agttattatc gtatccatat atgtatctat cgtatagagt
      601 aaattttttg ttgtcataaa tatatatgtc ttttttaatg gggtgtatag taccgctgcg
      661 catagttttt ctgtaattta caacagtgct attttctggt agttcttcgg agtgtgttgc
      721 tttaattatt aaatttatat aatcaatgaa tttgggatcg tcggttttgt acaatatgtt
      781 gccggcatag tacgcagctt cttctagttc aattacacca ttttttagca gcaccggatt
      841 aacataactt tccaaaatgt tgtacgaacc gttaaacaaa aacagttcac ctcccttttc
      901 tatactattg tctgcgagca gttgtttgtt gttaaaaata acagccattg taatgagacg
      961 cacaaactaa tatcacaaac tggaaatgtc tatcaatata tagttgctga tggccggccg
     1021 taatgagacg cacaaactaa tatcacaaac tggaaatgtc tatcaatata tagttgctct
     1081 agttattaat agtaatcaat tacggggtca ttagttcata gcccatatat ggagttccgc
     1141 gttacataac ttacggtaaa tggcccgcct ggctgaccgc ccaacgaccc ccgcccattg
     1201 acgtcaataa tgacgtatgt tcccatagta acgccaatag ggactttcca ttgacgtcaa
     1261 tgggtggagt atttacggta aactgcccac ttggcagtac atcaagtgta tcatatgcca
     1321 agtacgcccc ctattgacgt caatgacggt aaatggcccg cctggcatta tgcccagtac
     1381 atgaccttat gggactttcc tacttggcag tacatctacg tattagtcat cgctattacc
     1441 atgcatggtc gaggtgagcc ccacgttctg cttcactctc cccatctccc ccccctcccc
     1501 acccccaatt ttgtatttat ttatttttta attattttgt gcagcgatgg gggcgggggg
     1561 gggggggggg cgcgcgccag gcggggcggg gcggggcgag gggcggggcg gggcgaggcg
     1621 gagaggtgcg gcggcagcca atcagagcgg cgcgctccga aagtttcctt ttatggcgag
     1681 gcggcggcgg cggcggccct ataaaaagcg aagcgcgcgg cgggcgggag tcgctgcgcg
     1741 ctgccttcgc cccgtgcccc gctccgccgc cgcctcgcgc cgcccgcccc ggctctgact
     1801 gaccgcgtta ctcccacagg tgagcgggcg ggacggccct tctccttcgg gctgtaatta
     1861 gcgcttggtt taatgacggc ttgtttcttt tctgtggctg cgtgaaagcc ttgaggggct
     1921 ccgggagggc cctttgtgcg gggggagcgg ctcggggctg tccgcggggg gacggctgcc
     1981 ttcggggggg acggggcagg gcggggttcg gcttctggcg tgtgaccggc ggctctagag
     2041 cctctgctaa ccatgttcat gccttcttct ttttcctaca gctcctgggc aacgtgctgg
     2101 ttattgtgct gtctcatcat tttggcaaag aattggatcg gaccgaaatt aatacgactc
     2161 actatagggg aattgtgagc ggataacaat tccccggagt taatccggga cctttaattc
     2221 aacccaacac aatatattat agttaaataa gaattattat caaatcattt gtatattaat
     2281 taaaatacta tactgtaaat tacattttat ttacaatcaa aggagatata ccatgaaaaa
     2341 gacagctatc gcaattgcag tggccttggc tggtttcgct accgtagcgc aagctcaggt
     2401 gcagctggtc gagtctgggg gaggattgat gcaggctggg ggctctctga gactctcctg
     2461 tgcagtctct ggacgcacct tcagtaccgc tgccatgggc tggttccgcc aggctccagg
     2521 gaaggagcgt gagtttgtag cagctattag gtggagtggt ggtagcgcat actatgcaga
     2581 ctccgtgaag ggccgattca ccatctccag agacaaggcc aagaacacgg tatatctgca
     2641 aatgaacagc ctgaaatatg aggacacggc cgtttattac tgtgcacaaa cgcattatgt
     2701 ttcttatctc cttagcgact atgccacttg gccttatgac tactggggcc aggggaccca
     2761 ggtcaccgtc tcctcaaaac atcaccatca ccatcactaa gtgattaacc tcaggtgcag
     2821 gctgcctatc agaaggtggt ggctggtgtg gccaatgccc tggctcacaa ataccactga
     2881 gatcgatctt tttccctctg ccaaaaatta tggggacatc atgaagcccc ttgagcatct
     2941 gacttctggc taataaagga aatttatttt cattgcaata gtgtgttgga attttttgtg
     3001 tctctcactc ggaaggacat atgggagggc aaatcattta aaacatcaga atgagtattt
     3061 ggtttagagt ttggcaacat atgcccatat gtaactagca taaccccttg gggcctctaa
     3121 acgggtcttg aggggttttt tgctgaaagc atgcggagga aattctcctt gaagtttccc
     3181 tggtgttcaa agtaaaggag tttgcaccag acgcacctct gttcactggt ccggcgtatt
     3241 aaaacacgat acattgttat tagtacattt attaagcgct agattctgtg cgttgttgat
     3301 ttacagacaa ttgttgtacg tattttaata attcattaaa tttataatct ttagggtggt
     3361 atgttagagc gaaaatcaaa tgattttcag cgtctttata tctgaattta aatattaaat
     3421 cctcaataga tttgtaaaat aggtttcgat tagtttcaaa caagggttgt ttttccgaac
     3481 cgatggctgg actatctaat ggattttcgc tcaacgccac aaaacttgcc aaatcttgta
     3541 gcagcaatct agctttgtcg atattcgttt gtgttttgtt ttgtaataaa ggttcgacgt
     3601 cgttcaaaat attatgcgct tttgtatttc tttcatcact gtcgttagtg tacaattgac
     3661 tcgacgtaaa cacgttaaat agagcttgga catatttaac atcgggcgtg ttagctttat
     3721 taggccgatt atcgtcgtcg tcccaaccct cgtcgttaga agttgcttcc gaagacgatt
     3781 ttgccatagc cacacgacgc ctattaattg tgtcggctaa cacgtccgcg atcaaatttg
     3841 tagttgagct ttttggaatt gcgatcgcat aacttcgtat agcatacatt atacgaagtt
     3901 ataagctcgg aacgctgcgc tcggtcgttc ggctgcggcg agcggtatca gctcactcaa
     3961 aggcggtaat acggttatcc acagaatcag gggataacgc aggaaagaac atgtgagcaa
     4021 aaggccagca aaaggccagg aaccgtaaaa aggccgcgtt gctggcgttt ttccataggc
     4081 tccgccccct gacgagcatc acaaaaatcg acgctcaagt cagaggtggc gaaacccgac
     4141 aggactataa agataccagg cgtttccccc tggaagctcc ctcgtgcgct ctcctgttcc
     4201 gaccctgccg cttaccggat acctgtccgc ctttctccct tcgggaagcg tggcgctttc
     4261 tcaatgctca cgctgtaggt atctcagttc ggtgtaggtc gttcgctcca agctgggctg
     4321 tgtgcacgaa ccccccgttc agcccgaccg ctgcgcctta tccggtaact atcgtcttga
     4381 gtccaacccg gtaagacacg acttatcgcc actggcagca gccactggta acaggattag
     4441 cagagcgagg tatgtaggcg gtgctacaga gttcttgaag tggtggccta actacggcta
     4501 cactagaaga acagtatttg gtatctgcgc tctgctgaag ccagttacct tcggaaaaag
     4561 agttggtagc tcttgatccg gcaaacaaac caccgctggt agcggtggtt tttttgtttg
     4621 caagcagcag attacgcgca gaaaaaaagg atctcaagaa gatcctttgt taccaatgct
     4681 taatcagtga ggcacctatc tcagcgatct gtctatttcg ttcatccata gttgcctgac
     4741 tccccgtcgt gtagataact acgatacggg agggcttacc atctggcccc agtgctgcaa
     4801 tgataccgcg agacccacgc tcaccggctc cagatttatc agcaataaac cagccagccg
     4861 gaagggccga gcgcagaagt ggtcctgcaa ctttatccgc ctccatccag tctattaatt
     4921 gttgccggga agctagagta agtagttcgc cagttaatag tttgcgcaac gttgttgcca
     4981 ttgctacagg catcgtggtg tcacgctcgt cgtttggtat ggcttcattc agctccggtt
     5041 cccaacgatc aaggcgagtt acatgatccc ccatgttgtg caaaaaagcg gttagctcct
     5101 tcggtcctcc gatcgttgtc agaagtaagt tggccgcagt gttatcactc atggttatgg
     5161 cagcactgca taattctctt actgtcatgc catccgtaag atgcttttct gtgactggtg
     5221 agtactcaac caagtcattc tgagaatagt gtatgcggcg accgagttgc tcttgcccgg
     5281 cgtcaatacg ggataatacc gcgccacata gcagaacttt aaaagtgctc atcattggaa
     5341 aacgttcttc ggggcgaaaa ctctcaagga tcttaccgct gttgagatcc agttcgatgt
     5401 aacccactcg tgcacccaac tgatcttcag catcttttac tttcaccagc gtttctgggt
     5461 gagcaaaaac aggaaggcaa aatgccgcaa aaaagggaat aagggcgaca cggaaatgtt
     5521 gaatactcat actcttcctt tttcaatatt attgaagcat ttatcagggt tattgtctca
     5581 tgtccgcgcg tt
//
